Addgene plasmid #202098: pCA_e-3
Purpose: (Empty Backbone) Receiver cloning vector for even-3 level constructs. Contains lacZ for blue/white screening.
Depositing lab: Christopher Dupont. Depositing organization: J. Craig Venter Institute (JCVI). Publication: Universal loop assembly: open, efficient and cross-kingdom DNA fabrication. Pollak B, Matute T, Nunez I, Cerda A, Lopez C, Vargas V, Kan A, Bielinski V, von Dassow P, Dupont CL, Federici F. Synth Biol (Oxf). 2020;5(1):ysaa001. doi: 10.1093/synbio/ysaa001. Epub 2020 Feb 5. PubMed 32161816.
Backbone
  Vector backbone: pCA_e-3
  Vector type: Synthetic Biology
  Selectable markers: lacZ
Growth in bacteria
  Bacterial resistance: Spectinomycin, 50 μg/mL
  Growth temperature: 37°C
  Growth strain: DH5alpha
  Copy number: High Copy
Gene/Insert
  Gene/Insert name: None
  Mutation: None
How to cite: pCA_e-3 was a gift from Christopher Dupont (Addgene plasmid # 202098 ; http://n2t.net/addgene:202098 ; RRID:Addgene_202098)
