[The description below was written by a language model from this plasmid's Addgene catalogue record and pLannotate feature annotations shown in this document.]
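Description:
pCA_e-3 is a small (about 2.7 kb) empty receiver vector from the universal Loop assembly toolkit, catalogued as a synthetic biology backbone and intended to accept assembled constructs at the "even" level, position 3, of that hierarchical cloning scheme. It carries no insert or gene of interest. It is maintained in E. coli on a high-copy ColE1/pUC-type origin of replication and is selected with spectinomycin through an aadA gene, which encodes an aminoglycoside adenylyltransferase conferring resistance to spectinomycin and streptomycin.

The cloning site is built around a lacZα screening cassette: a CAP binding site, lac promoter and lac operator drive a fragment of the β-galactosidase α-peptide, with pUC18/19-type polylinker sequence adjacent to it. In a suitable α-complementing host the intact cassette gives blue colonies on chromogenic substrate, whereas replacement of the cassette by an assembled construct yields white colonies, allowing recombinants to be identified by blue/white screening. The Loop system relies on type IIS restriction sites flanking this cassette to define the overhangs for each level and position, but those sites and their overhangs are not annotated in the feature table, so their identity cannot be stated from the record.

The remaining annotations are short fragments (a partial bom region from pBR322, a stub of the Tn5 transposase gene, a few codons of lacI, and a second polylinker fragment). They are most likely vestiges of the plasmid's construction rather than functional elements. No eukaryotic promoters, markers or transfer elements are annotated, consistent with its role as a minimal bacterial assembly receiver.
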