Features (pLannotate 1.2.2; 11 found; start..end, strand, type, name):
     38..54      +  protein_bind   lac operator: The lac repressor binds to the lac operator to inhibit transcription in E. coli. This inhibition can be relieved by adding lactose or isopropyl-β-D-thiogalactopyranoside (IPTG). lac repressor encoded by lacI
     91..147     -  misc_feature   MCS: pUC18/19 multiple cloning site
    144..301     +  CDS            lacZα (fragment): LacZα fragment of β-galactosidase; lacZ fragment
    307..406     -  misc_feature   bom (fragment): basis of mobility region from pBR322
    655..1243    -  rep_origin     ori: high-copy-number ColE1/pMB1/pBR322/pUC origin of replication
   1337..2125    -  CDS            aadA: S3AD_ECOLX - Experimental evidence at protein level: Swiss-Prot protein existence level 1. Mediates bacterial resistance to the antibiotics streptomycin and spectinomycin. From Escherichia coli.
   2157..2273    -  CDS            tnpA (fragment): TN5P_ECOLX - Also known as tnp. Experimental evidence at protein level: Swiss-Prot protein existence level 1. Mediates transposition of transposon Tn5 by a 'cut and paste' mechanism. First, the monomeric transposase binds the 19 bp inverted DNA repeats flanking the transposon. Then, dimerization of the DNA- bound transposase creates a synaptic DNA complex. After nicking of the first DNA strand, excision of the transposon proceeds through a series of intermediates. The transposase then mediates the insertion of the transposon at a new site by strand transfer. The activity of the wild- type tran
   2274..2306    -  misc_feature   MCS (fragment): pUC18/19 multiple cloning site
   2595..2637    +  CDS            lacI (fragment): lac repressor; lacI; The lac repressor binds to the lac operator to inhibit transcription in E. coli. This inhibition can be relieved by adding lactose or isopropyl-β-D-thiogalactopyranoside (IPTG).
   2650..2671    +  protein_bind   CAP binding site: CAP binding activates transcription in the presence of cAMP. E. coli catabolite activator protein
   2686..30      +  promoter       lac promoter (across the origin): promoter for the E. coli lac operon
>Addgene plasmid #202098 | pCA_e-3 | addgene full sequence | sequence record 405417 | Addgene NGS Result
TTACACTTTATGCTTCCGGCTCGTATGTTGTGTGGAATTGTGAGCGGATAACAATTTCACACAGGAAACA
GCTATGACCATGATTACGCCAAGCTTGCATGCCTGCAGGTCGACTCTAGAGGATCCCCGGGTACCGAGCT
CGAATTCACTGGCCGTCGTTTTACAACGTCGTGACTGGGAAAACCCTGGCGTTACCCAACTTAATCGCCT
TGCAGCACATCCCCCTTTCGCCAGCTGGCGTAATAGCGAAGAGGCCCGCACCGATCGCCCTTCCCAACAG
TTGCGCAGCCTGAATGGCGAATGGCGCCTGATGCGGTATTTTCTCCTTACGCATCTGTGCGGTATTTCAC
ACCGCATATGGTGCACTCTCAGTACAATCTGCTCTGATGCCGCATAGTTAAGCCAGCCCCGACACCCGCC
AACACCCGCTGACGCGCCCTGACGGGCTTGTCTGCTCCCGGCATCCGCTTACAGACAAGCTGTGACACTA
GTGAGCACGCTCTTCAGGTAGCTTTGAGACCACCCCAGGATACATAGATTACCACAACTCCGAGCCCTTC
CACCCACAGAATCAGGGGATAACGCAGGAAAGAACATGTGAGCAAAAGGCCAGCAAAAGGCCAGGAACCG
TAAAAAGGCCGCGTTGCTGGCGTTTTTCCATAGGCTCCGCCCCCCTGACGAGCATCACAAAAATCGACGC
TCAAGTCAGAGGTGGCGAAACCCGACAGGACTATAAAGATACCAGGCGTTTCCCCCTGGAAGCTCCCTCG
TGCGCTCTCCTGTTCCGACCCTGCCGCTTACCGGATACCTGTCCGCCTTTCTCCCTTCGGGAAGCGTGGC
GCTTTCTCATAGCTCACGCTGTAGGTATCTCAGTTCGGTGTAGGTCGTTCGCTCCAAGCTGGGCTGTGTG
CACGAACCCCCCGTTCAGCCCGACCGCTGCGCCTTATCCGGTAACTATCGTCTTGAGTCCAACCCGGTAA
GACACGACTTATCGCCACTGGCAGCAGCCACTGGTAACAGGATTAGCAGAGCGAGGTATGTAGGCGGTGC
TACAGAGTTCTTGAAGTGGTGGCCTAACTACGGCTACACTAGAAGGACAGTATTTGGTATCTGCGCTCTG
CTGAAGCCAGTTACCTTCGGAAAAAGAGTTGGTAGCTCTTGATCCGGCAAACAAACCACCGCTGGTAGCG
GTGGTTTTTTTGTTTGCAAGCAGCAGATTACGCGCAGAAAAAAAGGATCTCAAGAAGATCCTTTGATCTT
TTCTACGGGGTCTGACGCTCAGTGGAACGAAAACTCACGTTAAGGGATTTTGGTCATGCATTCTAGGTGA
TTATTATTTGCCGACTACCTTGGTGATCTCGCCTTTCACGTAGTGGACAAATTCTTCCAACTGATCTGCG
CGCGAGGCCAAGCGATCTTCTTCTTGTCCAAGATAAGCCTGTCTAGCTTCAAGTATGACGGGCTGATACT
GGGCCGGCAGGCGCTCCATTGCCCAGTCGGCAGCGACATCCTTCGGCGCGATTTTGCCGGTTACTGCGCT
GTACCAAATGCGGGACAACGTAAGCACTACATTTCGCTCATCGCCAGCCCAGTCGGGCGGCGAGTTCCAT
AGCGTTAAGGTTTCATTTAGCGCCTCAAATAGATCCTGTTCAGGAACCGGATCAAAGAGTTCCTCCGCCG
CTGGACCTACCAAGGCAACGCTATGTTCTCTTGCTTTTGTCAGCAAGATAGCCAGATCAATGTCGATCGT
GGCTGGCTCGAAGATACCAGCAAGAATGTCATTGCGCTGCCATTCTCCAAATTGCAGTTCGCGCTTAGCT
GGATAACGCCACGGAATGATGTCGTCGTGCACAACAATGGTGACTTCTACAGCGCGGAGAATCTCACTCT
CTCCAGGGGAAGCCGAAGTTTCCAAAAGGTCGTTGATCAAAGCTCGCCGCGTTGTTTCATCAAGCCTTAC
GGTCACCGTAACCAGCAAATCAATATCACTGTGTGGCTTCAGGCCGCCATCCACTGCGGAGCCGTACAAA
TGTACGGCCAGCAACGTCGGTTCGAGATGGCGCTCGATGACGCCAACTACCTCTGATAGTTGAGTCGATA
CTTCGGCGATCACCGCTTCCCTCATGCGAAACGATCCTCATCCTGTCTCTTGATCAGATATTGATCCCCT
GCGCCATCAGATCCTTGGCGGCAAGAAAGCCATCCAGTTTACTTTGCAGGGCTTCCCAACCTTACCAGAG
GGCGCCCCAGCTGGCAATTCCGGTTCGCTTGCTAAGCTTGCATGCCTGCAAGTCGACTCTAGAGGAGCGG
TGATCACAGGCAGCAACGCTCTGTCATCGTTACAATCAACATGCTACCCTCCGCGAGATCATCCGTGTTT
CAAACCCGGCAGCTTAGTTGCCGTTCTTCCGAATAGCATCGGTAACATGAGCAAAGTCTGCCGCCTTACA
ACGGCTCTCCCGCTGACGCCGTCCCGGACTGATGGGCTGCCTGTATCGAGTGGTGATTTTGTGCCGAGCT
CATTACTCGCATCCATTCTCAGGCTGTCTCGTCTCGTCTCCGAGGTCTCAAATGAATGTGAAGAGCTTGA
CAGCGCAGCTGGCACGACAGGTTTCCCGACTGGAAAGCGGGCAGTGAGCGCAACGCAATTAATGTGAGTT
AGCTCACTCATTAGGCACCCCAGGCT
